>Addgene plasmid #167006 | pcDNA3. Flag-CSL F235R | addgene full sequence | sequence record 331157 | Addgene NGS Result
TCGCTGAGTAGTGCGCGAGCAAAATTTAAGCTACAACAAGGCAAGGCTTGACCGACAATTGCATGAAGAA
TCTGCTTAGGGTTAGGCGTTTTGCGCTGCTTCGCGATGTACGGGCCAGATATACGCGTTGACATTGATTA
TTGACTAGTTATTAATAGTAATCAATTACGGGGTCATTAGTTCATAGCCCATATATGGAGTTCCGCGTTA
CATAACTTACGGTAAATGGCCCGCCTGGCTGACCGCCCAACGACCCCCGCCCATTGACGTCAATAATGAC
GTATGTTCCCATAGTAACGCCAATAGGGACTTTCCATTGACGTCAATGGGTGGAGTATTTACGGTAAACT
GCCCACTTGGCAGTACATCAAGTGTATCATATGCCAAGTACGCCCCCTATTGACGTCAATGACGGTAAAT
GGCCCGCCTGGCATTATGCCCAGTACATGACCTTATGGGACTTTCCTACTTGGCAGTACATCTACGTATT
AGTCATCGCTATTACCATGGTGATGCGGTTTTGGCAGTACATCAATGGGCGTGGATAGCGGTTTGACTCA
CGGGGATTTCCAAGTCTCCACCCCATTGACGTCAATGGGAGTTTGTTTTGGCACCAAAATCAACGGGACT
TTCCAAAATGTCGTAACAACTCCGCCCCATTGACGCAAATGGGCGGTAGGCGTGTACGGTGGGAGGTCTA
TATAAGCAGAGCTCTCTGGCTAACTAGAGAACCCACTGCTTACTGGCTTATCGAAATTAATACGACTCAC
TATAGGGAGACCCAAGCTTGGTACCATGGACTACAAAGACGATGACGATAAAGGAATTCTGCAGATGCCT
GTTGTGACAGGGAAATTTGGTGAGCGGCCTCCACCTAAACGACTTACTAGGGAAGCTATGCGAAATTATT
TAAAAGAGCGAGGGGATCAAACAGTACTTATTCTTCATGCAAAAGTTGCACAGAAGTCATATGGAAATGA
AAAAAGGTTTTTTTGCCCACCTCCTTGTGTATATCTTATGGGCAGTGGATGGAAGAAAAAAAAAGAACAA
ATGGAACGCGATGGTTGTTCTGAACAAGAGTCTCAACCGTGTGCATTTATTGGGATAGGAAATAGTGACC
AAGAAATGCAGCAGCTAAACTTGGAAGGAAAGAACTATTGCACAGCCAAAACATTGTATATATCTGACTC
AGACAAGCGAAAGCACTTCATGTTGTCTGTAAAGATGTTCTATGGCAACAGTGATGACATTGGTGTGTTC
CTCAGCAAGCGGATAAAAGTCATCTCCAAACCTTCCAAAAAGAAGCAGTCATTGAAAAATGCTGACTTAT
GCATTGCCTCAGGAACAAAGGTGGCTCTGTTTAATCGACTACGATCCCAGACAGTTAGTACCAGATACTT
GCATGTAGAAGGAGGTAATTTTCATGCCAGTTCACAGCAGTGGGGAGCCTTTTTTATTCATCTCTTGGAT
GATGATGAATCAGAAGGAGAAGAACGCACAGTCCGAGATGGCTACATCCATTATGGACAAACAGTCAAAC
TTGTGTGCTCAGTTACTGGCATGGCACTCCCAAGATTGATAATTAGGAAAGTTGATAAGCAGACCGCATT
ATTGGATGCAGATGATCCTGTGTCACAACTCCATAAATGTGCATTTTACCTTAAGGATACAGAAAGAATG
TATTTGTGCCTTTCTCAAGAAAGAATAATTCAATTTCAGGCCACTCCATGTCCAAAAGAACCAAATAAAG
AGATGATAAATGATGGCGCTTCCTGGACAATCATTAGCACAGATAAGGCAGAGTATACATTTTATGAGGG
AATGGGCCCTGTCCTTGCCCCAGTCACTCCTGTGCCTGTGGTAGAGAGCCTTCAGTTGAATGGCGGTGGG
GACGTAGCAATGCTTGAACTTACAGGACAGAATTTCACTCCAAATTTACGAGTGTGGTTTGGGGATGTAG
AAGCTGAAACTATGTACAGGTGTGGAGAGAGTATGCTCTGTGTCGTCCCAGACATTTCTGCATTCCGAGA
AGGTTGGAGATGGGTCCGGCAACCAGTCCAGGTTCCAGTAACTTTGGTCCGAAATGATGGAATCATTTAT
TCCACCAGCCTTACCTTTACCTACACACCAGAACCAGGGCCGCGGCCACATTGCAGTGCAGCAGGAGCAA
TCCTTCGAGCCAATTCAAGCCAGGTGCCCCCTAACGAATCAAACACAAACAGCGAGGGAAGTTACACAAA
CGCCAGCACAAATTCAACCAGTGTCACATCATCTACAGCCACAGTGGTATCCTAACTACCGTCTTTTTGC
TAGGACTTAAACTGACTTGAGTGTGGCAAAAAGTTAACAAAAAAGGAGAAAAAATGAACAATCGTTTGTG
GTTTCTTGGGAAAACTTTTCATACCAGGTGATACTATTCAAAAACCCCGTTGTCTCCCTGCAAGTGCTGA
TTTGAAATGCAGAAGCCACAGTAAAAAAAAAAAAAAAAAACTCGAGCATGCATCTAGAGGGCCCTATTCT
ATAGTGTCACCTAAATGCTAGAGCTCGCTGATCAGCCTCGACTGTGCCTTCTAGTTGCCAGCCATCTGTT
GTTTGCCCCTCCCCCGTGCCTTCCTTGACCCTGGAAGGTGCCACTCCCACTGTCCTTTCCTAATAAAATG
AGGAAATTGCATCGCATTGTCTGAGTAGGTGTCATTCTATTCTGGGGGGTGGGGTGGGGCAGGACAGCAA
GGGGGAGGATTGGGAAGACAATAGCAGGCATGCTGGGGATGCGGTGGGCTCTATGGCTTCTGAGGCGGAA
AGAACCAGCTGGGGCTCTAGGGGGTATCCCC
[70 nt withheld, positions 2832-2901]
T
[53 nt withheld, positions 2903-2955]
C
[91 nt withheld, positions 2957-3047]
A
[49 nt withheld, positions 3049-3097]
CCTTTGACGTTGGAGTCCACGTTCTTT
[37 nt withheld, positions 3125-3161]
ACCCTATCTCGGTCTATTCTTTTGATTTATAAGGGATTTTGCCGATTTCGGCCTATTGGTTAAAAAATGA
GCTGATTTAACAAAAATTTAACGCGAATTAATTCTGTGGAATGTGTGTCAGTTAGGGTGTGGAAAGTCCC
CAGGCTCCCCAGCAGGCAGAAGTATGCAAAGCATGCATCTCAATTAGTCAGCAACCAGGTGTGGAAAGTC
CCCAGGCTCCCCAGCAGGCAGAAGTATGCAAAGCATGCATCTCAATTAGTCAGCAACCATAGTCCCGCCC
CTAACTCCGCCCATCCCGCCCCTAACTCCGCCCAGTTCCGCCCATTCTCCGCCCCATGGCTGACTAATTT
TTTTTATTTATGCAGAGGCCGAGGCCGCCTCTGCCTCTGAGCTATTCCAGAAGTAGTGAGGAGGCTTTTT
TGGAGGCCTAGGCTTTTGCAAAAAGCTCCCGGGAGCTTGTATATCCATTTTCGGATCTGATCAAGAGACA
GGATGAGGATCGTTTCGCATGATTGAACAAGATGGATTGCACGCAGGTTCTCCGGCCGCTTGGGTGGAGA
GGCTATTCGGCTATGACTGGGCACAACAGACAATCGGCTGCTCTGATGCCGCCGTGTTCCGGCTGTCAGC
GCAGGGGCGCCCGGTTCTTTTTGTCAAGACCGACCTGTCCGGTGCCCTGAATGAACTGCAGGACGAGGCA
GCGCGGCTATCGTGGCTGGCCACGACGGGCGTTCCTTGCGCAGCTGTGCTCGACGTTGTCACTGAAGCGG
GAAGGGACTGGCTGCTATTGGGCGAAGTGCCGGGGCAGGATCTCCTGTCATCTCACCTTGCTCCTGCCGA
GAAAGTATCCATCATGGCTGATGCAATGCGGCGGCTGCATACGCTTGATCCGGCTACCTGCCCATTCGAC
CACCAAGCGAAACATCGCATCGAGCGAGCACGTACTCGGATGGAAGCCGGTCTTGTCGATCAGGATGATC
TGGACGAAGAGCATCAGGGGCTCGCGCCAGCCGAACTGTTCGCCAGGCTCAAGGCGCGCATGCCCGACGG
CGAGGATCTCGTCGTGACCCATGGCGATGCCTGCTTGCCGAATATCATGGTGGAAAATGGCCGCTTTTCT
GGATTCATCGACTGTGGCCGGCTGGGTGTGGCGGACCGCTATCAGGACATAGCGTTGGCTACCCGTGATA
TTGCTGAAGAGCTTGGCGGCGAATGGGCTGACCGCTTCCTCGTGCTTTACGGTATCGCCGCTCCCGATTC
GCAGCGCATCGCCTTCTATCGCCTTCTTGACGAGTTCTTCTGAGCGGGACTCTGGGGTTCGAAATGACCG
ACCAAGCGACGCCCAACCTGCCATCACGAGATTTCGATTCCACCGCCGCCTTCTATGAAAGGTTGGGCTT
CGGAATCGTTTTCCGGGACGCCGGCTGGATGATCCTCCAGCGCGGGGATCTCATGCTGGAGTTCTTCGCC
CACCCCAACTTGTTTATTGCAGCTTATAATGGTTACAAATAAAGCAATAGCATCACAAATTTCACAAATA
AAGCATTTTTTTCACTGCATTCTAGTTGTGGTTTGTCCAAACTCATCAATGTATCTTATCATGTCTGTAT
ACCGTCGACCTCTAGCTAGAGCTTGGCGTAATCATGGTCATAGCTGTTTCCTGTGTGAAATTGTTATCCG
CTCACAATTCCACACAACATACGAGCCGGAAGCATAAAGTGTAAAGCCTGGGGTGCCTAATGAGTGAGCT
AACTCACATTAATTGCGTTGCGCTCACTGCCCGCTTTCCAGTCGGGAAACCTGTCGTGCCAGCTGCATTA
ATGAATCGGCCAACGCGCGGGGAGAGGCGGTTTGCGTATTGGGCGCTCTTCCGCTTCCTCGCTCACTGAC
TCGCTGCGCTCGGTCGTTCGGCTGCGGCGAGCGGTATCAGCTCACTCAAAGGCGGTAATACGGTTATCCA
CAGAATCAGGGGATAACGCAGGAAAGAACATGTGAGCAAAAGGCCAGCAAAAGGCCAGGAACCGTAAAAA
GGCCGCGTTGCTGGCGTTTTTCCATAGGCTCCGCCCCCCTGACGAGCATCACAAAAATCGACGCTCAAGT
CAGAGGTGGCGAAACCCGACAGGACTATAAAGATACCAGGCGTTTCCCCCTGGAAGCTCCCTCGTGCGCT
CTCCTGTTCCGACCCTGCCGCTTACCGGATACCTGTCCGCCTTTCTCCCTTCGGGAAGCGTGGCGCTTTC
TCATAGCTCACGCTGTAGGTATCTCAGTTCGGTGTAGGTCGTTCGCTCCAAGCTGGGCTGTGTGCACGAA
CCCCCCGTTCAGCCCGACCGCTGCGCCTTATCCGGTAACTATCGTCTTGAGTCCAACCCGGTAAGACACG
ACTTATCGCCACTGGCAGCAGCCACTGGTAACAGGATTAGCAGAGCGAGGTATGTAGGCGGTGCTACAGA
GTTCTTGAAGTGGTGGCCTAACTACGGCTACACTAGAAGAACAGTATTTGGTATCTGCGCTCTGCTGAAG
CCAGTTACCTTCGGAAAAAGAGTTGGTAGCTCTTGATCCGGCAAACAAACCACCGCTGGTAGCGGTGGTT
TTTTTGTTTGCAAGCAGCAGATTACGCGCAGAAAAAAAGGATCTCAAGAAGATCCTTTGATCTTTTCTAC
GGGGTCTGACGCTCAGTGGAACGAAAACTCACGTTAAGGGATTTTGGTCATGAGATTATCAAAAAGGATC
TTCACCTAGATCCTTTTAAATTAAAAATGAAGTTTTAAATCAATCTAAAGTATATATGAGTAAACTTGGT
CTGACAGTTACCAATGCTTAATCAGTGAGGCACCTATCTCAGCGATCTGTCTATTTCGTTCATCCATAGT
TGCCTGACTCCCCGTCGTGTAGATAACTACGATACGGGAGGGCTTACCATCTGGCCCCAGTGCTGCAATG
ATACCGCGAGACCCACGCTCACCGGCTCCAGATTTATCAGCAATAAACCAGCCAGCCGGAAGGGCCGAGC
GCAGAAGTGGTCCTGCAACTTTATCCGCCTCCATCCAGTCTATTAATTGTTGCCGGGAAGCTAGAGTAAG
TAGTTCGCCAGTTAATAGTTTGCGCAACGTTGTTGCCATTGCTACAGGCATCGTGGTGTCACGCTCGTCG
TTTGGTATGGCTTCATTCAGCTCCGGTTCCCAACGATCAAGGCGAGTTACATGATCCCCCATGTTGTGCA
AAAAAGCGGTTAGCTCCTTCGGTCCTCCGATCGTTGTCAGAAGTAAGTTGGCCGCAGTGTTATCACTCAT
GGTTATGGCAGCACTGCATAATTCTCTTACTGTCATGCCATCCGTAAGATGCTTTTCTGTGACTGGTGAG
TACTCAACCAAGTCATTCTGAGAATAGTGTATGCGGCGACCGAGTTGCTCTTGCCCGGCGTCAATACGGG
ATAATACCGCGCCACATAGCAGAACTTTAAAAGTGCTCATCATTGGAAAACGTTCTTCGGGGCGAAAACT
CTCAAGGATCTTACCGCTGTTGAGATCCAGTTCGATGTAACCCACTCGTGCACCCAACTGATCTTCAGCA
TCTTTTACTTTCACCAGCGTTTCTGGGTGAGCAAAAACAGGAAGGCAAAATGCCGCAAAAAAGGGAATAA
GGGCGACACGGAAATGTTGAATACTCATACTCTTCCTTTTTCAATATTATTGAAGCATTTATCAGGGTTA
TTGTCTCATGAGCGGATACATATTTGAATGTATTTAGAAAAATAAACAAATAGGGGTTCCGCGCACATTT
CCCCGAAAAGTGCCACCTGACGTCGACGGATCGGGAGATCTCCCGATCCCCTATGGTGCACTCTCAGTAC
AATCTGCTCTGATGCCGCATAGTTAAGCCAGTATCTGCTCCCTGCTTGTGTGTTGGAGG
Features (pLannotate 1.2.2; 22 found; start..end, strand, type, name):
    130..509     +  enhancer       CMV enhancer: human cytomegalovirus immediate early enhancer
    510..713     +  promoter       CMV promoter: human cytomegalovirus (CMV) immediate early promoter
    709..742     +  LTR            5' LTR (truncated) (fragment): truncated 5' long terminal repeat (LTR) from HIV-1
    758..776     +  promoter       T7 promoter: promoter for bacteriophage T7 RNA polymerase
    798..822     +  CDS            3xFLAG (fragment): three tandem FLAG® epitope tags
    850..2292    +  CDS            RBPJ: SUH_HUMAN - Also known as IGKJRB, IGKJRB1, RBPJK, RBPSUH. Experimental evidence at protein level: Swiss-Prot protein existence level 1. Transcriptional regulator that plays a central role in Notch signaling, a signaling pathway involved in cell-cell communication that regulates a broad spectrum of cell-fate determinations. Acts as a transcriptional repressor when it is not associated with Notch proteins. When associated with some NICD product of Notch proteins (Notch intracellular domain), it acts as a transcriptional activator that activates transcription of Notch target genes. Probably repre
   2518..2536    -  promoter       SP6 promoter: promoter for bacteriophage SP6 RNA polymerase
   2562..2786    +  polyA_signal   bGH poly(A) signal: bovine growth hormone polyadenylation signal
   2790..2811    +  promoter       SV40 promoter (fragment): SV40 enhancer and early promoter
   2832..3260    +  rep_origin     f1 ori (sequence partly withheld): f1 bacteriophage origin of replication; arrow indicates direction of (+) strand synthesis
   3274..3603    +  promoter       SV40 promoter: SV40 enhancer and early promoter
   3670..4461    +  CDS            neo: KKA2_KLEPN - Also known as kan, nptII. Experimental evidence at protein level: Swiss-Prot protein existence level 1. Resistance to kanamycin, neomycin, paromomycin, ribostamycin, butirosin and gentamicin B. From Klebsiella pneumoniae.
   4485..4643    +  CDS            ble (fragment): BLE_KLEPN - Experimental evidence at protein level: Swiss-Prot protein existence level 1. Binding protein with a strong affinity to the bleomycin family of antibiotics. Binds to CL990; an antimitotic-antibiotic compound. From Klebsiella pneumoniae.
   4638..4759    +  polyA_signal   SV40 poly(A) signal: SV40 polyadenylation signal
   4832..4848    -  protein_bind   lac operator: The lac repressor binds to the lac operator to inhibit transcription in E. coli. This inhibition can be relieved by adding lactose or isopropyl-β-D-thiogalactopyranoside (IPTG). lac repressor encoded by lacI
   4856..4886    -  promoter       lac promoter: promoter for the E. coli lac operon
   4901..4922    -  protein_bind   CAP binding site: CAP binding activates transcription in the presence of cAMP. E. coli catabolite activator protein
   4935..5027    -  CDS            lacI (fragment): lac repressor; lacI; The lac repressor binds to the lac operator to inhibit transcription in E. coli. This inhibition can be relieved by adding lactose or isopropyl-β-D-thiogalactopyranoside (IPTG).
   5210..5798    -  rep_origin     ori: high-copy-number ColE1/pMB1/pBR322/pUC origin of replication
   5969..6829    -  CDS            AmpR: β-lactamase; bla; confers resistance to ampicillin, carbenicillin, and related antibiotics
   6830..6934    -  promoter       AmpR promoter: bla
   6993..7045    -  misc_feature   bom (fragment): basis of mobility region from pBR322
