[The description below was written by a language model from this plasmid's Addgene catalogue record and pLannotate feature annotations shown in this document.]
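Description:
pcDNA3. Flag-CSL F235R is a mammalian expression plasmid of about 7.1 kb, built on a FLAG-modified pcDNA3 backbone, that produces a point mutant of human CSL (the RBPJ gene product, also known as RBP-Jκ or CBF1). In bacteria it is maintained as a high-copy plasmid through a ColE1/pUC-type origin and selected with ampicillin via the β-lactamase gene. An f1 origin is also present. For mammalian cells, a separate cassette places the neomycin phosphotransferase gene under the SV40 early promoter with an SV40 polyadenylation signal, so stable transfectants can be selected with G418.

The expression unit consists of the CMV immediate-early enhancer and promoter, followed by a short FLAG epitope supplied by the backbone. The annotation software matched this as a fragment of 3xFLAG, and its length is consistent with a single tag. It is placed N-terminal to the RBPJ coding sequence, and transcripts are terminated by the bovine growth hormone poly(A) signal. T7 and SP6 promoters flank the insert, as is standard in pcDNA3, and can serve for in vitro transcription or sequencing. The construct name indicates a phenylalanine-to-arginine substitution at residue 235. The mutation field lists only F235, and the record does not state what functional effect the change is meant to have.

CSL is the DNA-binding transcriptional regulator at the centre of Notch signalling, repressing target genes on its own and activating them when bound by a Notch intracellular domain. The plasmid is intended for expressing the FLAG-tagged mutant in mammalian cells, where the tag allows detection or immunoprecipitation. The associated study examined the role of CSL in telomere maintenance and genome stability in human dermal fibroblasts.
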