Addgene plasmid #167006: pcDNA3. Flag-CSL F235R
Purpose: Mammalian expression of CSL F235R
Depositing lab: Gian-Paolo Dotto. Depositing organization: Universite de Lausanne (UNIL). Publication: CSL controls telomere maintenance and genome stability in human dermal fibroblasts. Bottoni G, Katarkar A, Tassone B, Ghosh S, Clocchiatti A, Goruppi S, Bordignon P, Jafari P, Tordini F, Lunardi T, Hoetzenecker W, Neel V, Lingner J, Paolo Dotto G. Nat Commun. 2019 Aug 29;10(1):3884. doi: 10.1038/s41467-019-11785-7. PubMed 31467287.
Backbone
  Vector backbone: pcDNA3.Flag
  Vector type: Mammalian Expression
  Selectable markers: Neomycin (select with G418)
Growth in bacteria
  Bacterial resistance: Ampicillin, 100 μg/mL
  Growth temperature: 37°C
  Growth strain: DH5alpha
  Copy number: High Copy
Gene/Insert
  Gene/Insert name: CSL
  Species: H. sapiens (human)
  Mutation: F235
  Entrez Gene: RBPJ (a.k.a. AOS3, CBF-1, CBF1, IGKJRB, IGKJRB1, KBF2, RBP-J, RBP-J kappa, RBP-JK, RBPJK, RBPSUH, SUH, csl)
  Promoter: CMV
  Tag / fusion protein: FLAG (N terminal on backbone)
  Cloning method: Ligation Independent Cloning
Resource information
  A portion of this plasmid was derived from a plasmid made by: The WT CSL cDNA was kindly provided by Dr. Franz Oswald
Terms and licenses: Academic/Nonprofit Terms; Industry Terms: Not Available to Industry
How to cite: pcDNA3. Flag-CSL F235R was a gift from Gian-Paolo Dotto (Addgene plasmid # 167006 ; http://n2t.net/addgene:167006 ; RRID:Addgene_167006)
