>Addgene plasmid #167006 | pcDNA3. Flag-CSL F235R | depositor partial sequence | sequence record 324276 | Sequencing Result
GAGCTCTCTGGCTAACTAGAGAACCCACTGCTTACTGGCTTATCGAAATTAATACGACTCACTATAGGGA
GACCCAAGCTTGGTACCATGGACTACAAAGACGATGACGATAAAGGAATTCTGCAGATGCCTGTTGTGAC
AGGGAAATTTGGTGAGCGGCCTCCACCTAAACGACTTACTAGGGAAGCTATGCGAAATTATTTAAAAGAG
CGAGGGGATCAAACAGTACTTATTCTTCATGCAAAAGTTGCACAGAAGTCATATGGAAATGAAAAAAGGT
TTTTTTGCCCACCTCCTTGTGTATATCTTATGGGCAGTGGATGGAAGAAAAAAAAAGAACAAATGGAACG
CGATGGTTGTTCTGAACAAGAGTCTCAACCGTGTGCATTTATTGGGATAGGAAATAGTGACCAAGAAATG
CAGCAGCTAAACTTGGAAGGAAAGAACTATTGCACAGCCAAAACATTGTATATATCTGACTCAGACAAGC
GAAAGCACTTCATGTTGTCTGTAAAGATGTTCTATGGCAACAGTGATGACATTGGTGTGTTCCTCAGCAA
GCGGATAAAAGTCATCTCCAAACCTTCCAAAAAGAAGCAGTCATTGAAAAATGCTGACTTATGCATTGCC
TCAGGAACAAAGGTGGCTCTGTTTAATCGACTACGATCCCAGACAGTTAGTACCAGATACTTGCATGTAG
AAGGAGGTAATTTTCATGCCAGTTCACAGCAGTGGGGAGCCTTTTTTATTCATCTCTTGGATGATGATGA
ATCAGAAGGAGAAGAACGCACAGTCCGAGATGGCTACATCCATTATGGACAAACAGTCAAACTTGTGTGC
TCAGTTACTGGCATGGCACTCCCAAGATTGATAATTAGGAAAGTTGATAAGCAGACCGCATTATTGGATG
CAGATGATCCTGTGTCACAACTCCATAAATGTGCATTTTACCTTAAGGATACAGAAAGAATGTATTTGTG
CCTTTCTCAAGAAAGAATAATTCAATTTCAGGCCACTCCATGTCCAAAAGAACCAAATAAAGAGATGATA
AATGATGGCGCTTCCTGGACAATCATTAGCACAGATAAGGCAGAGTATACATTTTATGAGGGAATGGGCC
CTGTCCTTGCCCCAGTCMCTCCTGKGCCTGKGGTAGAGNGCCTTCAGTTGAATGGCGGNGGGGACGTAGC
AATGCTTGAACTTANNGGAMN
